Addgene plasmid #106833: gh172
Purpose: expression of gRNA targeting UGGT1
Depositing lab: Eric-Paul Bennett. Depositing organization: University of Copenhagen. Publication: A validated gRNA library for CRISPR/Cas9 targeting of the human glycosyltransferase genome. Narimatsu Y, Joshi HJ, Zhang Y, Gomes C, Chen YH, Lorenzetti F, Furukawa S, Schjoldager K, Hansen L, Clausen H, Bennett EP, Wandall HH. Glycobiology. 2018 Jan 5. pii: 4791732. doi: 10.1093/glycob/cwx101. PubMed 29315387.
Backbone
  Vector backbone: EPB104
  Backbone manufacturer: Eric-Paul Bennett (Addgene plasmid # 68369)
  Backbone size w/o insert (bp): 2376
  Vector type: Mammalian Expression
Growth in bacteria
  Bacterial resistance: Ampicillin, 100 μg/mL
  Growth temperature: 37°C
  Growth strain: DH5alpha
  Copy number: High Copy
Gene/Insert
  Gene/Insert name: UGGT1
  gRNA/shRNA sequence: CTACTATCATGCAATATTGG
  Species: H. sapiens (human)
  Entrez Gene: UGGT1 (a.k.a. HUGT1, UGCGL1, UGT1)
  Cloning method: Restriction Enzyme; 5′ cloning site unknown (unknown if destroyed); 3′ cloning site unknown (unknown if destroyed)
  Sequencing primers: 5′ T7NP
Terms and licenses: Academic/Nonprofit Terms; Industry Terms: Not Available to Industry
How to cite: gh172 was a gift from Eric-Paul Bennett (Addgene plasmid # 106833 ; http://n2t.net/addgene:106833 ; RRID:Addgene_106833)
