[The description below was written by a language model from this plasmid's Addgene catalogue record and pLannotate feature annotations shown in this document.]
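Description:
gh172 is a small mammalian-expression guide RNA plasmid built on the EPB104 backbone, carrying a single gRNA directed against human UGGT1 (also known as HUGT1, UGCGL1 or UGT1). It comes from a validated gRNA collection designed for CRISPR/Cas9 targeting of the human glycosyltransferase genes. The sequenced record is about 2.7 kb. It is maintained in E. coli as a high-copy plasmid through a ColE1/pUC-type origin, with selection by ampicillin via a β-lactamase gene driven by its own bla promoter.

The functional cassette consists of the human U6 promoter, an RNA polymerase III promoter suited to producing short, uncapped transcripts, followed by a short unannotated gap and then the Streptococcus pyogenes Cas9 guide RNA scaffold. The gap between promoter and scaffold is where the 20-nucleotide UGGT1 protospacer would be expected to sit, so that transcription yields a complete single guide RNA. The record says the insert was introduced by restriction cloning but does not identify the sites used.

The plasmid encodes no Cas9 and no mammalian selection marker or reporter, so the nuclease must be supplied separately, for example from a co-transfected plasmid or a Cas9-expressing cell line. The remaining annotations are short fragments of lacI, an RSF origin, an M13 origin and lacZα, plus a T7 promoter. These look like cloning-vector remnants rather than functional parts of the design, although the T7 region matches the listed sequencing primer site. The stated purpose is gRNA expression targeting UGGT1 in human cells, consistent with gene knockout or editing studies.
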