Features (pLannotate 1.2.2; 10 found; start..end, strand, type, name):
      1..241     +  promoter       U6 promoter: RNA polymerase III promoter for human U6 snRNA
    271..346     +  misc_RNA       gRNA scaffold: guide RNA scaffold for the Streptococcus pyogenes CRISPR/Cas9 system
    393..440     -  CDS            lacI (fragment): lac repressor; lacI; The lac repressor binds to the lac operator to inhibit transcription in E. coli. This inhibition can be relieved by adding lactose or isopropyl-β-D-thiogalactopyranoside (IPTG).
    477..517     -  rep_origin     RSF ori (fragment): Plasmids containing the RSF 1030 origin of replication can be propagated in E. coli cells that contain additional plasmids with compatible origins.
    595..1183    -  rep_origin     ori: high-copy-number ColE1/pMB1/pBR322/pUC origin of replication
   1354..2214    -  CDS            AmpR: β-lactamase; bla; confers resistance to ampicillin, carbenicillin, and related antibiotics
   2215..2319    -  promoter       AmpR promoter: bla
   2345..2476    -  rep_origin     M13 ori (fragment): M13 bacteriophage origin of replication; arrow indicates direction of (+) strand synthesis
   2497..2653    -  CDS            lacZα (fragment): LacZα fragment of β-galactosidase; lacZ fragment
   2662..2680    +  promoter       T7 promoter: promoter for bacteriophage T7 RNA polymerase
>Addgene plasmid #106833 | gh172 | addgene full sequence | sequence record 242929 | Addgene NGS Result
GAGGGCCTATTTCCCATGATTCCTTCATATTTGCATATACGATACAAGGCTGTTAGAGAGATAATTGGAA
TTAATTTGACTGTAAACACAAAGATATTAGTACAAAATACGTGACGTAGAAAGTAATAATTTCTTGGGTA
GTTTGCAGTTTTAAAATTATGTTTTAAAATGGACTATCATATGCTTACCGTAACTTGAAAGTATTTCGAT
TTCTTGGCTTTATATATCTTGTGGAAAGGACGAAACACCGCTACTATCATGCAATATTGGGTTTTAGAGC
TAGAAATAGCAAGTTAAAATAAGGCTAGTCCGTTATCAACTTGAAAAAGTGGCACCGAGTCGGTGCTTTT
TTTGGTACCTGGAGCACAAGACTGGCCTCATGGGCCTTCCGCTCACTGCCCGCTTTCCAGTCGGGAAACC
TGTCGTGCCAGCTGCATTAACATGGTCATAGCTGTTTCCTTGCGTATTGGGCGCTCTCCGCTTCCTCGCT
CACTGACTCGCTGCGCTCGGTCGTTCGGGTAAAGCCTGGGGTGCCTAATGAGCAAAAGGCCAGCAAAAGG
CCAGGAACCGTAAAAAGGCCGCGTTGCTGGCGTTTTTCCATAGGCTCCGCCCCCCTGACGAGCATCACAA
AAATCGACGCTCAAGTCAGAGGTGGCGAAACCCGACAGGACTATAAAGATACCAGGCGTTTCCCCCTGGA
AGCTCCCTCGTGCGCTCTCCTGTTCCGACCCTGCCGCTTACCGGATACCTGTCCGCCTTTCTCCCTTCGG
GAAGCGTGGCGCTTTCTCATAGCTCACGCTGTAGGTATCTCAGTTCGGTGTAGGTCGTTCGCTCCAAGCT
GGGCTGTGTGCACGAACCCCCCGTTCAGCCCGACCGCTGCGCCTTATCCGGTAACTATCGTCTTGAGTCC
AACCCGGTAAGACACGACTTATCGCCACTGGCAGCAGCCACTGGTAACAGGATTAGCAGAGCGAGGTATG
TAGGCGGTGCTACAGAGTTCTTGAAGTGGTGGCCTAACTACGGCTACACTAGAAGAACAGTATTTGGTAT
CTGCGCTCTGCTGAAGCCAGTTACCTTCGGAAAAAGAGTTGGTAGCTCTTGATCCGGCAAACAAACCACC
GCTGGTAGCGGTGGTTTTTTTGTTTGCAAGCAGCAGATTACGCGCAGAAAAAAAGGATCTCAAGAAGATC
CTTTGATCTTTTCTACGGGGTCTGACGCTCAGTGGAACGAAAACTCACGTTAAGGGATTTTGGTCATGAG
ATTATCAAAAAGGATCTTCACCTAGATCCTTTTAAATTAAAAATGAAGTTTTAAATCAATCTAAAGTATA
TATGAGTAAACTTGGTCTGACAGTTACCAATGCTTAATCAGTGAGGCACCTATCTCAGCGATCTGTCTAT
TTCGTTCATCCATAGTTGCCTGACTCCCCGTCGTGTAGATAACTACGATACGGGAGGGCTTACCATCTGG
CCCCAGTGCTGCAATGATACCGCGAGAACCACGCTCACCGGCTCCAGATTTATCAGCAATAAACCAGCCA
GCCGGAAGGGCCGAGCGCAGAAGTGGTCCTGCAACTTTATCCGCCTCCATCCAGTCTATTAATTGTTGCC
GGGAAGCTAGAGTAAGTAGTTCGCCAGTTAATAGTTTGCGCAACGTTGTTGCCATTGCTACAGGCATCGT
GGTGTCACGCTCGTCGTTTGGTATGGCTTCATTCAGCTCCGGTTCCCAACGATCAAGGCGAGTTACATGA
TCCCCCATGTTGTGCAAAAAAGCGGTTAGCTCCTTCGGTCCTCCGATCGTTGTCAGAAGTAAGTTGGCCG
CAGTGTTATCACTCATGGTTATGGCAGCACTGCATAATTCTCTTACTGTCATGCCATCCGTAAGATGCTT
TTCTGTGACTGGTGAGTACTCAACCAAGTCATTCTGAGAATAGTGTATGCGGCGACCGAGTTGCTCTTGC
CCGGCGTCAATACGGGATAATACCGCGCCACATAGCAGAACTTTAAAAGTGCTCATCATTGGAAAACGTT
CTTCGGGGCGAAAACTCTCAAGGATCTTACCGCTGTTGAGATCCAGTTCGATGTAACCCACTCGTGCACC
CAACTGATCTTCAGCATCTTTTACTTTCACCAGCGTTTCTGGGTGAGCAAAAACAGGAAGGCAAAATGCC
GCAAAAAAGGGAATAAGGGCGACACGGAAATGTTGAATACTCATACTCTTCCTTTTTCAATATTATTGAA
GCATTTATCAGGGTTATTGTCTCATGAGCGGATACATATTTGAATGTATTTAGAAAAATAAACAAATAGG
GGTTCCGCGCACATTTCCCCGAAAAGTGCCACCTAAATTGTAAGCGTTAATATTTTGTTAAAATTCGCGT
TAAATTTTTGTTAAATCAGCTCATTTTTTAACCAATAGGCCGAAATCGGCAAAATCCCTTATAAATCAAA
AGAATAGACCGAGATAGGGTTGAGTGGCCGCTACAGGGCGCTCCCATTCGCCATTCAGGCTGCGCAACTG
TTGGGAAGGGCGTTTCGGTGCGGGCCTCTTCGCTATTACGCCAGCTGGCGAAAGGGGGATGTGCTGCAAG
GCGATTAAGTTGGGTAACGCCAGGGTTTTCCCAGTCACGACGTTGTAAAACGACGGCCAGTGAGCGCGAC
GTAATACGACTCACTATAGGGCGAATTGGCGGAAGGCCGTCAAGGCCACGTGTCTTGTCCAGAGCTCGAT
ATCGAAAATTC
